Addgene plasmid #113150: pCas9-J23109
Purpose: Plasmid constitutively expressing Cas9 protein
Depositing lab: Chong Zhang. Depositing organization: Tsinghua University. Publication: Improved sgRNA design in bacteria via genome-wide activity profiling. Guo J, Wang T, Guan C, Liu B, Luo C, Xie Z, Zhang C, Xing XH. Nucleic Acids Res. 2018 Aug 21;46(14):7052-7069. doi: 10.1093/nar/gky572. PubMed 29982721.
Backbone
  Vector backbone: N.A.
  Vector type: Bacterial Expression
Growth in bacteria
  Bacterial resistance: Kanamycin, 50 μg/mL
  Growth temperature: 37°C
  Growth strain: DH5alpha
  Copy number: Low Copy
Gene/Insert
  Gene/Insert name: Cas9
  Cloning method: Gibson Cloning
Terms and licenses: Academic/Nonprofit Terms; Industry Terms: Not Available to Industry
Depositor comments: Please visit https://www.biorxiv.org/content/early/2018/02/26/272377 for bioRxiv preprint.
How to cite: pCas9-J23109 was a gift from Chong Zhang (Addgene plasmid # 113150 ; http://n2t.net/addgene:113150 ; RRID:Addgene_113150)
