[The description below was written by a language model from this plasmid's Addgene catalogue record and pLannotate feature annotations shown in this document.]
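Description:
pCas9-J23109 is a 6,182 nt bacterial expression plasmid built by Gibson assembly to supply Streptococcus pyogenes Cas9 constitutively in E. coli. The record names no parental backbone. The feature table shows a p15A origin of replication, next to a short fragment annotated as RSF ori that is probably just a homology hit. The catalogue lists the plasmid as low copy. Because p15A is compatible with ColE1-type origins, the plasmid can coexist with a second plasmid in the same cell, for example one carrying a guide RNA. Selection is by kanamycin, through an aph(3')-Ia aminoglycoside phosphotransferase gene that lies on the opposite strand from Cas9 and is followed by the phage lambda t0 terminator.

The payload is the full-length Cas9 (Csn1) coding sequence, the RNA-guided endonuclease that makes double-strand breaks in DNA. No tags, localisation signals or inactivating mutations are annotated. Transcription ends at tandem rrnB T1 and T7Te terminators immediately downstream of the gene. Just upstream of the coding sequence on the circular map, the annotation software found a short partial match to the J23119 synthetic promoter. Given the plasmid name, this is most likely the related Anderson-family constitutive promoter J23109, a much weaker member of that series, although the record does not state the promoter explicitly. A weak promoter on a lower-copy replicon would give modest, continuous Cas9 expression without an inducer.

No sgRNA cassette is annotated, so the guide must come from elsewhere. The associated publication concerns genome-wide profiling of sgRNA activity in bacteria to improve guide design, which fits use of this plasmid as the Cas9 source for guide or guide-library plasmids.
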