Features (pLannotate 1.2.2; 8 found; start..end, strand, type, name):
      1..4107    +  CDS            Cas9: Cas9 (Csn1) endonuclease from the Streptococcus pyogenes Type II CRISPR/Cas system generates RNA-guided double strand breaks in DNA
   4131..4202    +  terminator     rrnB T1 terminator: transcription terminator T1 from the E. coli rrnB gene
   4218..4245    +  terminator     T7Te terminator: phage T7 early transcription terminator
   4264..4319    -  rep_origin     RSF ori (fragment): Plasmids containing the RSF 1030 origin of replication can be propagated in E. coli cells that contain additional plasmids with compatible origins.
   4407..4952    -  rep_origin     p15A ori: Plasmids containing the medium-copy-number p15A origin of replication can be propagated in E. coli cells that contain a second plasmid with the ColE1 origin.
   5066..5160    -  terminator     lambda t0 terminator: transcription terminator from phage lambda
   5184..5999    -  CDS            KanR: aminoglycoside phosphotransferase; aph(3')-Ia; confers resistance to kanamycin in bacteria or G418 (Geneticin®) in eukaryotes
   6121..6140    +  promoter       J23119(SpeI) promoter (fragment): bacterial promoter (Registry of Standard Biological Parts BBa J23119) modified to end with an SpeI site
>Addgene plasmid #113150 | pCas9-J23109 | addgene full sequence | sequence record 226321 | Addgene NGS Result
ATGGATAAGAAATACTCAATAGGCTTAGATATCGGCACAAATAGCGTCGGATGGGCGGTGATCACTGATG
AATATAAGGTTCCGTCTAAAAAGTTCAAGGTTCTGGGAAATACAGACCGCCACAGTATCAAAAAAAATCT
TATAGGGGCTCTTTTATTTGACAGTGGAGAGACAGCGGAAGCGACTCGTCTCAAACGGACAGCTCGTAGA
AGGTATACACGTCGGAAGAATCGTATTTGTTATCTACAGGAGATTTTTTCAAATGAGATGGCGAAAGTAG
ATGATAGTTTCTTTCATCGACTTGAAGAGTCTTTTTTGGTGGAAGAAGACAAGAAGCATGAACGTCATCC
TATTTTTGGAAATATAGTAGATGAAGTTGCTTATCATGAGAAATATCCAACTATCTATCATCTGCGAAAA
AAATTGGTAGATTCTACTGATAAAGCGGATTTGCGCTTAATCTATTTGGCCTTAGCGCATATGATTAAGT
TTCGTGGTCATTTTTTGATTGAGGGAGATTTAAATCCTGATAATAGTGATGTGGACAAACTATTTATCCA
GTTGGTACAAACCTACAATCAATTATTTGAAGAAAACCCTATTAACGCAAGTGGAGTAGATGCTAAAGCG
ATTCTTTCTGCACGATTGAGTAAATCAAGACGATTAGAAAATCTCATTGCTCAGCTCCCCGGTGAGAAGA
AAAATGGCTTATTTGGGAATCTCATTGCTTTGTCATTGGGTTTGACCCCTAATTTTAAATCAAATTTTGA
TTTGGCAGAAGATGCTAAATTACAGCTTTCAAAAGATACTTACGATGATGATTTAGATAATTTATTGGCG
CAAATTGGAGATCAATATGCTGATTTGTTTTTGGCAGCTAAGAATTTATCAGATGCTATTTTACTTTCAG
ATATCCTAAGAGTAAATACTGAAATAACTAAGGCTCCCCTATCAGCTTCAATGATTAAACGCTACGATGA
ACATCATCAAGACTTGACTCTTTTAAAAGCTTTAGTTCGACAACAACTTCCAGAAAAGTATAAAGAAATC
TTTTTTGATCAATCAAAAAACGGATATGCAGGTTATATTGATGGGGGAGCTAGCCAAGAAGAATTTTATA
AATTTATCAAACCAATTTTAGAAAAAATGGATGGTACTGAGGAATTATTGGTGAAACTAAATCGTGAAGA
TTTGCTGCGCAAGCAACGGACCTTTGACAACGGCTCTATTCCCCATCAAATTCACTTGGGTGAGCTGCAT
GCTATTTTGAGAAGACAAGAAGACTTTTATCCATTTTTAAAAGACAATCGTGAGAAGATTGAAAAAATCT
TGACTTTTCGAATTCCTTATTATGTTGGTCCATTGGCGCGTGGCAATAGTCGTTTTGCATGGATGACTCG
GAAGTCTGAAGAAACAATTACCCCATGGAATTTTGAAGAAGTTGTCGATAAAGGTGCTTCAGCTCAATCA
TTTATTGAACGCATGACAAACTTTGATAAAAATCTTCCAAATGAAAAAGTACTACCAAAACATAGTTTGC
TTTATGAGTATTTTACGGTTTATAACGAATTGACAAAGGTCAAATATGTTACTGAAGGAATGCGAAAACC
AGCATTTCTTTCAGGTGAACAGAAGAAAGCCATTGTTGATTTACTCTTCAAAACAAATCGAAAAGTAACC
GTTAAGCAATTAAAAGAAGATTATTTCAAAAAAATAGAATGTTTTGATAGTGTTGAAATTTCAGGAGTTG
AAGATAGATTTAATGCTTCATTAGGTACCTACCATGATTTGCTAAAAATTATTAAAGATAAAGATTTTTT
GGATAATGAAGAAAATGAAGATATCTTAGAGGATATTGTTTTAACATTGACCTTATTTGAAGATAGGGAG
ATGATTGAGGAAAGACTTAAAACATATGCTCACCTCTTTGATGATAAGGTGATGAAACAGCTTAAACGTC
GCCGTTATACTGGTTGGGGACGTTTGTCTCGAAAATTGATTAATGGTATTAGGGATAAGCAATCTGGCAA
AACAATATTAGATTTTTTGAAATCAGATGGTTTTGCCAATCGCAATTTTATGCAGCTGATCCATGATGAT
AGTTTGACATTTAAAGAAGACATTCAAAAAGCACAAGTGTCTGGACAAGGCGATAGTTTACATGAACATA
TTGCAAATTTAGCTGGTAGCCCTGCTATTAAAAAAGGTATTTTACAGACTGTAAAAGTTGTTGATGAATT
GGTCAAAGTAATGGGGCGGCATAAGCCAGAAAATATCGTTATTGAAATGGCACGTGAAAATCAGACAACT
CAAAAGGGCCAGAAAAATTCGCGAGAGCGTATGAAACGAATCGAAGAAGGTATCAAAGAATTAGGAAGTC
AGATTCTTAAAGAGCATCCTGTTGAAAATACTCAATTGCAAAATGAAAAGCTCTATCTCTATTATCTCCA
AAATGGAAGAGACATGTATGTGGACCAAGAATTAGATATTAATCGTTTAAGTGATTATGATGTCGATCAC
ATTGTTCCACAAAGTTTCCTTAAAGACGATTCAATAGACAATAAGGTCTTAACGCGTTCTGATAAAAATC
GTGGTAAATCGGATAACGTTCCAAGTGAAGAAGTAGTCAAAAAGATGAAAAACTATTGGAGACAACTTCT
AAACGCCAAGTTAATCACTCAACGTAAGTTTGATAATTTAACGAAAGCTGAACGTGGAGGTTTGAGTGAA
CTTGATAAAGCTGGTTTTATCAAACGCCAATTGGTTGAAACTCGCCAAATCACTAAGCATGTGGCACAAA
TTTTGGATAGTCGCATGAATACTAAATACGATGAAAATGATAAACTTATTCGAGAGGTTAAAGTGATTAC
CTTAAAATCTAAATTAGTTTCTGACTTCCGAAAAGATTTCCAATTCTATAAAGTACGTGAGATTAACAAT
TACCATCATGCCCATGATGCGTATCTAAATGCCGTCGTTGGAACTGCTTTGATTAAGAAATATCCAAAAC
TTGAATCGGAGTTTGTCTATGGTGATTATAAAGTTTATGATGTTCGTAAAATGATTGCTAAGTCTGAGCA
AGAAATAGGCAAAGCAACCGCAAAATATTTCTTTTACTCTAATATCATGAACTTCTTCAAAACAGAAATT
ACACTTGCAAATGGAGAGATTCGCAAACGCCCTCTAATCGAAACTAATGGGGAAACTGGAGAAATTGTCT
GGGATAAAGGGCGAGATTTTGCCACAGTGCGCAAAGTATTGTCCATGCCCCAAGTCAATATTGTCAAGAA
AACAGAAGTACAGACAGGCGGATTCTCCAAGGAGTCAATTTTACCAAAAAGAAATTCGGACAAGCTTATT
GCTCGTAAAAAAGACTGGGATCCAAAAAAATATGGTGGTTTTGATAGTCCAACGGTAGCTTATTCAGTCC
TAGTGGTTGCTAAGGTGGAAAAAGGGAAATCGAAGAAGTTAAAATCCGTTAAAGAGTTACTAGGGATCAC
AATTATGGAAAGAAGTTCCTTTGAAAAAAATCCGATTGACTTTTTAGAAGCTAAAGGATATAAGGAAGTT
AAAAAAGACTTAATCATTAAACTACCTAAATATAGTCTTTTTGAGTTAGAAAACGGTCGTAAACGGATGC
TGGCTAGTGCCGGAGAATTACAAAAAGGAAATGAGCTGGCTCTGCCAAGCAAATATGTGAATTTTTTATA
TTTAGCTAGTCATTATGAAAAGTTGAAGGGTAGTCCAGAAGATAACGAACAAAAACAATTGTTTGTGGAG
CAGCATAAGCATTATTTAGATGAGATTATTGAGCAAATCAGTGAATTTTCTAAGCGTGTTATTTTAGCAG
ATGCCAATTTAGATAAAGTTCTTAGTGCATATAACAAACATAGAGACAAACCAATACGTGAACAAGCAGA
AAATATTATTCATTTATTTACGTTGACGAATCTTGGAGCTCCCGCTGCTTTTAAATATTTTGATACAACA
ATTGATCGTAAACGATATACGTCTACAAAAGAAGTTTTAGATGCCACTCTTATCCATCAATCCATCACTG
GTCTTTATGAAACACGCATTGATTTGAGTCAGCTAGGAGGTGACTGACTCGAGTAAGGATCTCCAGGCAT
CAAATAAAACGAAAGGCTCAGTCGAAAGACTGGGCCTTTCGTTTTATCTGTTGTTTGTCGGTGAACGCTC
TCTACTAGAGTCACACTGGCTCACCTTCGGGTGGGCCTTTCTGCGTTTATACCTAGGGATATATTCCGCT
TCCTCGCTCACTGACTCGCTACGCTCGGTCGTTCGACTGCGGCGAGCGGAAATGGCTTACGAACGGGGCG
GAGATTTCCTGGAAGATGCCAGGAAGATACTTAACAGGGAAGTGAGAGGGCCGCGGCAAAGCCGTTTTTC
CATAGGCTCCGCCCCCCTGACAAGCATCACGAAATCTGACGCTCAAATCAGTGGTGGCGAAACCCGACAG
GACTATAAAGATACCAGGCGTTTCCCCCTGGCGGCTCCCTCGTGCGCTCTCCTGTTCCTGCCTTTCGGTT
TACCGGTGTCATTCCGCTGTTATGGCCGCGTTTGTCTCATTCCACGCCTGACACTCAGTTCCGGGTAGGC
AGTTCGCTCCAAGCTGGACTGTATGCACGAACCCCCCGTTCAGTCCGACCGCTGCGCCTTATCCGGTAAC
TATCGTCTTGAGTCCAACCCGGAAAGACATGCAAAAGCACCACTGGCAGCAGCCACTGGTAATTGATTTA
GAGGAGTTAGTCTTGAAGTCATGCGCCGGTTAAGGCTAAACTGAAAGGACAAGTTTTGGTGACTGCGCTC
CTCCAAGCCAGTTACCTCGGTTCAAAGAGTTGGTAGCTCAGAGAACCTTCGAAAAACCGCCCTGCAAGGC
GGTTTTTTCGTTTTCAGAGCAAGAGATTACGCGCAGACCAAAACGATCTCAAGAAGATCATCTTATTAAT
CAGATAAAATATTTCTAGATTTCAGTGCAATTTATCTCTTCAAATGTAGCACCTGAAGTCAGCCCCATAC
GATATAAGTTGTTACTAGTGCTTGGATTCTCACCAATAAAAAACGCCCGGCGGCAACCGAGCGTTCTGAA
CAAATCCAGATGGAGTTCTGAGGTCATTACTGGATCTATCAACAGGAGTCCAAGCGAGCTCGATATCAAA
TTATTAGAAAAACTCATCGAGCATCAAATGAAACTGCAATTTATTCATATCAGGATTATCAATACCATAT
TTTTGAAAAAGCCGTTTCTGTAATGAAGGAGAAAACTCACCGAGGCAGTTCCATAGGATGGCAAGATCCT
GGTATCGGTCTGCGATTCCGACTCGTCCAACATCAATACAACCTATTAATTTCCCCTCGTCAAAAATAAG
GTTATCAAGTGAGAAATCACCATGAGTGACGACTGAATCCGGTGAGAATGGCAAAAGCTTATGCATTTCT
TTCCAGACTTGTTCAACAGGCCAGCCATTACGCTCGTCATCAAAATCACTCGCATCAACCAAACCGTTAT
TCATTCGTGATTGCGCCTGAGCGAGACGAAATACGCGATCGCTGTTAAAAGGACAATTACAAACAGGAAT
CGAATGCAACCGGCGCAGGAACACTGCCAGCGCATCAACAATATTTTCACCTGAATCAGGATATTCTTCT
AATACCTGGAATGCTGTTTTCCCGGGGATCGCAGTGGTGAGTAACCATGCATCATCAGGAGTACGGATAA
AATGCTTGATGGTCGGAAGAGGCATAAATTCCGTCAGCCAGTTTAGTCTGACCATCTCATCTGTAACATC
ATTGGCAACGCTACCTTTGCCATGTTTCAGAAACAACTCTGGCGCATCGGGCTTCCCATACAATCGATAG
ATTGTCGCACCTGATTGCCCGACATTATCGCGAGCCCATTTATACCCATATAAATCAGCATCCATGTTGG
AATTTAATCGCGGCCTCGAGCAAGACGTTTCCCGTTGAATATGGCTCATAACACCCCTTGTATTACTGTT
TATGTAAGCAGACAGTTTTATTGTTCATGATGATATATTTTTATCTTGTGCAATGTAACATCAGAGATTT
TGAGACACAACGTGGCTTTCCCTGCAGTTTACAGCTAGCTCAGTCCTAGGGACTGTGCTAGCGGCCGCAG
ATCTAAAGAGGAGAAAGGATCT
